Addgene plasmid #29014: pEMS1078
Purpose: Expression of the reporter gene under the control of the MiniPromoter in this plasmid has not been tested
Depositing lab: Elizabeth Simpson. Depositing organization: University of British Columbia. Publication: A regulatory toolbox of MiniPromoters to drive selective expression in the brain. Portales-Casamar E, Swanson DJ, Liu L, de Leeuw CN, Banks KG, Ho Sui SJ, Fulton DL, Ali J, Amirabbasi M, Arenillas DJ, Babyak N, Black SF, Bonaguro RJ, Brauer E, Candido TR, Castellarin M, Chen J, Chen Y, Cheng JC, Chopra V, Docking TR, Dreolini L, D'Souza CA, Flynn EK, Glenn R, Hatakka K, Hearty TG, Imanian B, Jiang S, Khorasan-zadeh S, Komljenovic I, Laprise S, Liao NY, Lim JS, Lithwick S, Liu F, Liu J, Lu M, McConechy M, McLeod AJ, Milisavljevic M, Mis J, O'Connor K, Palma B, Palmquist DL, Schmouth JF, Swanson MI, Tam B, Ticoll A, Turner JL, Varhol R, Vermeulen J, Watkins RF, Wilson G, Wong BK, Wong SH, Wong TY, Yang GS, Ypsilanti AR, Jones SJ, Holt RA, Goldowitz D, Wasserman WW, Simpson EM. Proc Natl Acad Sci U S A. 2010 Sep 21. 107(38):16589-94. 10.1073/pnas.1009158107 PubMed 20807748.
Backbone
  Vector backbone: pEMS1302
  Backbone size w/o insert (bp): 17451
  Vector type: Pleiades Promoter Project [sic, Pleaides Plieades]
Growth in bacteria
  Bacterial resistance: Ampicillin, 100 μg/mL
  Growth temperature: 37°C
  Growth strain: DH5alpha
  Growth instructions: DH10B
  Copy number: High Copy
Gene/Insert
  Gene/Insert name: Ple9 (alt names: ATP6V1C2; vacuolar H+ ATPase C2 isoform b)
  Species: H. sapiens (human)
  Insert size (bp): 2878
  Entrez Gene: ATP6V1C2 (a.k.a. ATP6C2, VMA5)
  Tag / fusion protein: EGFP-Cre-NLS (C terminal on backbone)
  Cloning method: Restriction Enzyme; 5′ cloning site FseI (unknown if destroyed); 3′ cloning site FseI (unknown if destroyed)
  Sequencing primers: 5′ Unknown
Terms and licenses: Academic/Nonprofit Terms; Industry Terms: Not Available to Industry
How to cite: pEMS1078 was a gift from Elizabeth Simpson (Addgene plasmid # 29014 ; http://n2t.net/addgene:29014 ; RRID:Addgene_29014)
