[The description below was written by a language model from this plasmid's Addgene catalogue record.]
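Description:
pEMS1078 is a Pleiades Promoter Project plasmid built on the large pEMS1302 backbone (about 17.5 kb without insert). It is maintained in E. coli as a high-copy plasmid under ampicillin selection. The record does not include a feature table, so the replication origin and the other elements that account for the backbone's size are not stated. The same is true of any sequences intended for genomic integration.

The insert is Ple9, a roughly 2.9 kb human MiniPromoter designed from regulatory sequence of ATP6V1C2, the gene encoding the C2 subunit of the vacuolar H+ ATPase. It was cloned by restriction digestion into an FseI site, and whether the flanking FseI sites survive is not recorded. Ple9 is not a protein-coding insert. It is a compact assembly of candidate regulatory regions meant to reproduce a restricted expression pattern. The backbone supplies the downstream reporter, an EGFP-Cre-NLS fusion. This fusion combines green fluorescence for direct visualisation with nuclear-targeted Cre recombinase, which can excise or invert loxP-flanked sequences and so permanently mark or modify the cells where the promoter is active.

The construct belongs to a toolbox of human MiniPromoters developed to drive selective expression in defined brain regions and cell types. For this particular plasmid, however, the depositor notes that reporter expression under Ple9 has not been tested. Its activity and specificity should therefore be treated as unvalidated. Distribution is limited to academic and nonprofit users.
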