>Addgene plasmid #29014 | pEMS1078 | addgene partial sequence | sequence record 42301 | pEMS1307-fwd 5'-ccgcacgtctaagaaaccat-3'
AAAATAGGCGTATCACGAGGCCCTTTCGTCTTCAAGAATTAATTCCGATCATATTCAATAACCCTTAATG
AATTCGAGCTCCTAGGCCGGCCAGCACGTCAAAATTCTAATCTTAGCTTTTTTCTAGTCCAGGGGTCAGG
GTGTCCTGTGTTGGGAGTTGGTAGAGGTTGGGGTAAAAGAGTGGGTTATATGTACTAATAAATCTGGAGA
ATGGCATCAGTTCTTTGAAAAGTCCTCGAGTGTTATTAGGTAAATAAATGCTAGCTGGGTCTGTAACCTC
GGTAGCATAAACCTGTCAGCACTGCTTCTGCCCAGGAGAACAGAGAAGGCACAAGCGTTTTCAGGGTGTA
TTGTTTCAATATCCTTTTATTATTTATTTACTTAGGGCACTAGAGTGTTTTTCCATGTAGTTGGAAGGCA
GCTTTTGCTTACGAGAGCTTTCTCTCTCTTTTTTTAATTTATTCCTTCATACTGCCTTTGTTAATTTATT
CTGTATTTGCCCTATCATTCATGAACATTTGAAAAACCAAATGCTATTATCTTAAAAAAAAAAAACCTCT
CTCCCTGTTTTAAAAAAAAGTTTGAGTCCTTCACAGNATCTTAGCCTGTTTTGCGGTGTTGATTGACAGA
GTGCATTTCCCAGGCGCTGGGGCGGTCAG
