>Addgene plasmid #29014 | pEMS1078 | addgene partial sequence | sequence record 42312 | CRE-R 5'-gcaaacggacagaagcattt-3'
CCTGAACATGTCCATCAGGTTCTTGCGAACCTCATCACTCGTTGCATCGACCGGTAATGCAGGCAAATTT
TGGTGTACGGTCAGTAAATTGGATAACTTGTACAGCTCGTCCATGCCGAGAGTGATCCCGGCGGCGGTCA
CGAACTCCAGCAGGACCATGTGATCGCGCTTCTCGTTGGGGTCTTTGCTCAGGGCGGACTGGGTGCTCAG
GTAGTGGTTGTCGGGCAGCAGCACGGGGCCGTCGCCGATGGGGGTGTTCTGCTGGTAGTGGTCGGCGAGC
TGCACGCTGCCGTCCTCGATGTTGTGGCGGATCTTGAAGTTCACCTTGATGCCGTTCTTCTGCTTGTCGG
CCATGATATAGACGTTGTGGCTGTTGTAGTTGTACTCCAGCTTGTGCCCCAGGATGTTGCCGTCCTCCTT
GAAGTCGATGCCCTTCAGCTCGATGCGGTTCACCAGGGTGTCGCCCTCGAACTTCACCTCGGCGCGGGTC
TTGTAGTTGCCGTCGTCCTTGAAGAAGATGGTGCGCTCCTGGACGTAGCCTTCGGGCATGGCGGACTTGA
AGAAGTCGTGCTGCTTCATGTGGTCGGGGTAGCGGCTGAAGCACTGCACGCCGTAGGTCAGGGTGGTCAC
GAGGGTGGGCCAGGGCACGGGCAGCTTGCCGGTGGTGCAGATGAACTTCAGGGTCAGCTTGCCGTAGGT
